Addgene plasmid #112087: pMAL-Abl-PRM 4R
Purpose: Bacterial expression plasmid containing His and MBP tags for 4 PRM motif repeats of Human Abl.
Depositing lab: Michael Rosen. Depositing organization: University of Texas Southwestern Medical Center. Publication: Phase transitions in the assembly of multivalent signalling proteins. Li P, Banjade S, Cheng HC, Kim S, Chen B, Guo L, Llaguno M, Hollingsworth JV, King DS, Banani SF, Russo PS, Jiang QX, Nixon BT, Rosen MK. Nature. 2012 Mar 7;483(7389):336-40. doi: 10.1038/nature10879. PubMed 22398450.
Backbone
  Vector backbone: pMal-tev
  Backbone manufacturer: NEB
  Backbone size w/o insert (bp): 6600
  Total vector size (bp): 6927
  Modifications to backbone: tev sites added on both sides of MCS, His-6 after c-terminal tev site
  Vector type: Bacterial Expression
Growth in bacteria
  Bacterial resistance: Ampicillin, 100 μg/mL
  Growth temperature: 37°C
  Growth strain: DH5alpha
  Copy number: Low Copy
Gene/Insert
  Gene/Insert name: Abl-PRM-4R (alt name: 4 repeats of the protein rich motif from proto-oncogene tyrosine-protein kinase (ABL))
  Species: H. sapiens (human)
  Insert size (bp): 327
  Mutation: construct contains only the PRM motif of Abl1
  GenBank ID: AAB60394
  Entrez Gene: ABL1 (a.k.a. ABL, BCR-ABL, CHDSKM, JTK7, bcr/abl, c-ABL, c-ABL1, p150, v-abl)
  Promoter: Lac
  Tag / fusion protein: MBP (N terminal on backbone); His-6 (C terminal on backbone)
  Cloning method: Restriction Enzyme; 5′ cloning site NdeI (not destroyed); 3′ cloning site BamHI (not destroyed)
  Sequencing primers: 5′ pMAL-Fwd: 5'-TGCGTACTGCGGTGATCAAC-3'; 3′ pMAL-Rev: 5'-GTAAAACGACGGCCAGT-3'
Terms and licenses: Academic/Nonprofit Terms; Industry Terms: Not Available to Industry
How to cite: pMAL-Abl-PRM 4R was a gift from Michael Rosen (Addgene plasmid # 112087 ; http://n2t.net/addgene:112087 ; RRID:Addgene_112087)
