[The description below was written by a language model from this plasmid's Addgene catalogue record and pLannotate feature annotations shown in this document.]
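Description:
pMAL-Abl-PRM 4R is a bacterial expression plasmid built on an NEB pMAL-derived backbone (pMal-tev) for producing a short, repetitive fragment of human ABL1 in E. coli. The insert, about 327 bp cloned between NdeI and BamHI, encodes four tandem repeats of the PRM motif of Abl and contains no other part of the kinase. The record's alternate name expands PRM as "protein rich motif", although PRM conventionally means proline-rich motif. The backbone was modified to place TEV protease sites on both sides of the cloning site, with a His6 tag after the C-terminal TEV site. The feature table matches this layout: a cytosolic maltose-binding protein (lacking its signal sequence), a TEV site, an unannotated gap of roughly 300 bp that corresponds to the insert, a second TEV site, and a short His-tag-containing segment. The product can therefore be purified through MBP or His6, and TEV cleavage releases the PRM repeats from both tags.

The catalogue lists the promoter as Lac. The annotation shows a tac promoter with a lac operator upstream of MBP, plus lacI under the lacIq promoter, which gives tightly repressed, IPTG-inducible expression. Transcription ends at the rrnB T1 and T2 terminators, after a residual lacZα fragment. The plasmid carries ampicillin resistance and a ColE1/pMB1-type origin. It also encodes rop, consistent with the low-copy designation, along with an M13 origin and bom remnants. The sequenced record is 7,014 nt, slightly larger than the 6,927 bp stated in the catalogue. The associated publication title indicates that the construct was used to study phase transitions in the assembly of multivalent signalling proteins, with the repeated motif serving as a multivalent component of defined valency.
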