Features (pLannotate 1.2.2; 22 found; start..end, strand, type, name):
      8..24      +  protein_bind   lac operator: The lac repressor binds to the lac operator to inhibit transcription in E. coli. This inhibition can be relieved by adding lactose or isopropyl-β-D-thiogalactopyranoside (IPTG). lac repressor encoded by lacI
     94..1194    +  CDS            MBP: maltose binding protein from E. coli; malE (mutated); This version of the gene does not encode a signal sequence, so MBP will remain in the cytosol.
   1267..1287    +  CDS            TEV site: tobacco etch virus (TEV) protease recognition and cleavage site
   1597..1617    +  CDS            TEV site: tobacco etch virus (TEV) protease recognition and cleavage site
   1618..1634    +  CDS            capTEV™ (fragment): composite tag for in vivo biotinylation, TEV protease cleavage, and 6xHis tagging
   1647..1801    +  CDS            lacZα (fragment): LacZα fragment of β-galactosidase; lacZ fragment
   1894..2009    +  ncRNA          5S rRNA: Accession: RF00001 - 5S ribosomal RNA
   2013..2099    +  terminator     rrnB T1 terminator: Escherichia coli rrnB; transcription terminator T1 from the E. coli rrnB gene
   2191..2218    +  terminator     rrnB T2 terminator: transcription terminator T2 from the E. coli rrnB gene
   2237..2328    +  promoter       AmpR promoter: bla
   2329..3189    +  CDS            AmpR: β-lactamase; bla; confers resistance to ampicillin, carbenicillin, and related antibiotics
   3231..3744    -  rep_origin     M13 ori (sequence partly withheld): M13 bacteriophage origin of replication; arrow indicates direction of (+) strand synthesis
   3855..4443    +  rep_origin     ori: high-copy-number ColE1/pMB1/pBR322/pUC origin of replication
   4629..4698    -  misc_feature   bom (fragment): basis of mobility region from pBR322
   4696..4794    -  misc_feature   bom (fragment): basis of mobility region from pBR322
   4896..5087    -  CDS            rop: Rop protein, which maintains plasmids at low copy number; rop
   5104..5484    +  CDS            YPB1_ECOLX: Protein predicted: Swiss-Prot protein existence level 4. From Escherichia coli.
   5583..5660    +  promoter       lacIq promoter: lacI (mutant); In the lacIq allele, a single base change in the promoter boosts expression of the lacI gene about 10-fold.
   5661..6743    +  CDS            lacI: lac repressor; lacI; The lac repressor binds to the lac operator to inhibit transcription in E. coli. This inhibition can be relieved by adding lactose or isopropyl-β-D-thiogalactopyranoside (IPTG).
   6756..6777    +  protein_bind   CAP binding site: CAP binding activates transcription in the presence of cAMP. E. coli catabolite activator protein
   6796..6813    +  promoter       tet promoter (fragment): E. coli promoter for tetracycline efflux protein gene
   6986..7014    +  promoter       tac promoter: strong E. coli promoter; hybrid between the trp and lac UV5 promoters
>Addgene plasmid #112087 | pMAL-Abl-PRM 4R | addgene full sequence | sequence record 236084 | Addgene NGS Result
TGTGGAATTGTGAGCGGATAACAATTTCACACAGGAAACAGCCAGTCCGTTTAGGTGTTTTCACGAGCAC
TTCACCAACAAGGACCATAGATTATGAAAACTGAAGAAGGTAAACTGGTAATCTGGATTAACGGCGATAA
AGGCTATAACGGTCTCGCTGAAGTCGGTAAGAAATTCGAGAAAGATACCGGAATTAAAGTCACCGTTGAG
CATCCGGATAAACTGGAAGAGAAATTCCCACAGGTTGCGGCAACTGGCGATGGCCCTGACATTATCTTCT
GGGCACACGACCGCTTTGGTGGCTACGCTCAATCTGGCCTGTTGGCTGAAATCACCCCGGACAAAGCGTT
CCAGGACAAGCTGTATCCGTTTACCTGGGATGCCGTACGTTACAACGGCAAGCTGATTGCTTACCCGATC
GCTGTTGAAGCGTTATCGCTGATTTATAACAAAGATCTGCTGCCGAACCCGCCAAAAACCTGGGAAGAGA
TCCCGGCGCTGGATAAAGAACTGAAAGCGAAAGGTAAGAGCGCGCTGATGTTCAACCTGCAAGAACCGTA
CTTCACCTGGCCGCTGATTGCTGCTGACGGGGGTTATGCGTTCAAGTATGAAAACGGCAAGTACGACATT
AAAGACGTGGGCGTGGATAACGCTGGCGCGAAAGCGGGTCTGACCTTCCTGGTTGACCTGATTAAAAACA
AACACATGAATGCAGACACCGATTACTCCATCGCAGAAGCTGCCTTTAATAAAGGCGAAACAGCGATGAC
CATCAACGGCCCGTGGGCATGGTCCAACATCGACACCAGCAAAGTGAATTATGGTGTAACGGTACTGCCG
ACCTTCAAGGGTCAACCATCCAAACCGTTCGTTGGCGTGCTGAGCGCAGGTATTAACGCCGCCAGTCCGA
ACAAAGAGCTGGCAAAAGAGTTCCTCGAAAACTATCTGCTGACTGATGAAGGTCTGGAAGCGGTTAATAA
AGACAAACCGCTGGGTGCCGTAGCGCTGAAGTCTTACGAGGAAGAGTTGGCGAAAGATCCACGTATTGCC
GCCACCATGGAAAACGCCCAGAAAGGTGAAATCATGCCGAACATCCCGCAGATGTCCGCTTTCTGGTATG
CCGTGCGTACTGCGGTGATCAACGCCGCCAGCGGTCGTCAGACTGTCGATGAAGCCCTGAAAGACGCGCA
GACTAATTCGAGCTCGAACAACAACAACAATAACAATAACAACAACCTCGGGATCGAGGGAAGGATTTCA
GAATTTGAAAACCTGTATTTTCAGGGCCATATGAAAGGAGGCAGCTGGGGGGGTAGCAAGAAAAAGAAAA
CCGCACCAACCCCGCCTAAACGTAGCGGCGGCTCAGGTGGTTCTGGGGGTAGCGGAGGAAGTAAGAAAAA
GAAAACCGCACCAACCCCGCCTAAACGTAGCGGCGGCTCAGGTGGTTCTGGGGGTAGCGGAGGAAGTAAG
AAAAAGAAAACCGCACCAACCCCGCCTAAACGTAGCGGCGGCTCAGGTGGTTCTGGGGGTAGCGGAGGAA
GTAAGAAAAAGAAAACCGCACCAACCCCGCCTAAACGTAGCGGCGGCTCAGGATCCGAAAACCTGTATTT
TCAGGGCCATCATCATCATCATCACTGAAAGCTTGGCACTGGCCGTCGTTTTACAACGTCGTGACTGGGA
AAACCCTGGCGTTACCCAACTTAATCGCCTTGCAGCACATCCCCCTTTCGCCAGCTGGCGTAATAGCGAA
GAGGCCCGCACCGATCGCCCTTCCCAACAGTTGCGCAGCCTGAATGGCGAATGGCAGCTTGGCTGTTTTG
GCGGATGAGATAAGATTTTCAGCCTGATACAGATTAAATCAGAACGCAGAAGCGGTCTGATAAAACAGAA
TTTGCCTGGCGGCAGTAGCGCGGTGGTCCCACCTGACCCCATGCCGAACTCAGAAGTGAAACGCCGTAGC
GCCGATGGTAGTGTGGGGTCTCCCCATGCGAGAGTAGGGAACTGCCAGGCATCAAATAAAACGAAAGGCT
CAGTCGAAAGACTGGGCCTTTCGTTTTATCTGTTGTTTGTCGGTGAACGCTCTCCTGAGTAGGACAAATC
CGCCGGGAGCGGATTTGAACGTTGCGAAGCAACGGCCCGGAGGGTGGCGGGCAGGACGCCCGCCATAAAC
TGCCAGGCATCAAATTAAGCAGAAGGCCATCCTGACGGATGGCCTTTTTGCGTTTCTACAAACTCTTTTG
TTTATTTTTCTAAATACATTCAAATATGTATCCGCTCATGAGACAATAACCCTGATAAATGCTTCAATAA
TATTGAAAAAGGAAGAGTATGAGTATTCAACATTTCCGTGTCGCCCTTATTCCCTTTTTTGCGGCATTTT
GCCTTCCTGTTTTTGCTCACCCAGAAACGCTGGTGAAAGTAAAAGATGCTGAAGATCAGTTGGGTGCACG
AGTGGGTTACATCGAACTGGATCTCAACAGCGGTAAGATCCTTGAGAGTTTTCGCCCCGAAGAACGTTTC
CCAATGATGAGCACTTTTAAAGTTCTGCTATGTGGCGCGGTATTATCCCGTGTTGACGCCGGGCAAGAGC
AACTCGGTCGCCGCATACACTATTCTCAGAATGACTTGGTTGAGTACTCACCAGTCACAGAAAAGCATCT
TACGGATGGCATGACAGTAAGAGAATTATGCAGTGCTGCCATAACCATGAGTGATAACACTGCGGCCAAC
TTACTTCTGACAACGATCGGAGGACCGAAGGAGCTAACCGCTTTTTTGCACAACATGGGGGATCATGTAA
CTCGCCTTGATCGTTGGGAACCGGAGCTGAATGAAGCCATACCAAACGACGAGCGTGACACCACGATGCC
TGTAGCAATGGCAACAACGTTGCGCAAACTATTAACTGGCGAACTACTTACTCTAGCTTCCCGGCAACAA
TTAATAGACTGGATGGAGGCGGATAAAGTTGCAGGACCACTTCTGCGCTCGGCCCTTCCGGCTGGCTGGT
TTATTGCTGATAAATCTGGAGCCGGTGAGCGTGGGTCTCGCGGTATCATTGCAGCACTGGGGCCAGATGG
TAAGCCCTCCCGTATCGTAGTTATCTACACGACGGGGAGTCAGGCAACTATGGATGAACGAAATAGACAG
ATCGCTGAGATAGGTGCCTCACTGATTAAGCATTGGTAACTGTCAGACCAAGTTTACTCATATATACTTT
AGATTGATT
[38 nt withheld, positions 3230-3267]
A
[37 nt withheld, positions 3269-3305]
ATTTTGTTAAAATTCGCGTTAAATTTTTGTTAAATCAGCTCATTTTTTAACCAATAGGCCGAAATCGGCA
AAATCCCTTATAAATCAAAAGAATAGCCCGAGATAGGGT
[37 nt withheld, positions 3415-3451]
AAAGAACGTGGACTCCAACGTCAAAGG
[141 nt withheld, positions 3479-3619]
G
[125 nt withheld, positions 3621-3745]
AAAGGATCTAGGTGAAGATCCTTTTTGATAATCTCATGACCAAAATCCCTTAACGTGAGTTTTCGTTCCA
CTGAGCGTCAGACCCCGTAGAAAAGATCAAAGGATCTTCTTGAGATCCTTTTTTTCTGCGCGTAATCTGC
TGCTTGCAAACAAAAAAACCACCGCTACCAGCGGTGGTTTGTTTGCCGGATCAAGAGCTACCAACTCTTT
TTCCGAAGGTAACTGGCTTCAGCAGAGCGCAGATACCAAATACTGTCCTTCTAGTGTAGCCGTAGTTAGG
CCACCACTTCAAGAACTCTGTAGCACCGCCTACATACCTCGCTCTGCTAATCCTGTTACCAGTGGCTGCT
GCCAGTGGCGATAAGTCGTGTCTTACCGGGTTGGACTCAAGACGATAGTTACCGGATAAGGCGCAGCGGT
CGGGCTGAACGGGGGGTTCGTGCACACAGCCCAGCTTGGAGCGAACGACCTACACCGAACTGAGATACCT
ACAGCGTGAGCTATGAGAAAGCGCCACGCTTCCCGAAGGGAGAAAGGCGGACAGGTATCCGGTAAGCGGC
AGGGTCGGAACAGGAGAGCGCACGAGGGAGCTTCCAGGGGGAAACGCCTGGTATCTTTATAGTCCTGTCG
GGTTTCGCCACCTCTGACTTGAGCGTCGATTTTTGTGATGCTCGTCAGGGGGGCGGAGCCTATGGAAAAA
CGCCAGCAACGCGGCCTTTTTACGGTTCCTGGCCTTTTGCTGGCCTTTTGCTCACATGTTCTTTCCTGCG
TTATCCCCTGATTCTGTGGATAACCGTATTACCGCCTTTGAGTGAGCTGATACCGCTCGCCGCAGCCGAA
CGACCGAGCGCAGCGAGTCAGTGAGCGAGGAAGCGGAAGAGCGCCTGATGCGGTATTTTCTCCTTACGCA
TCTGTGCGGTATTTCACACCGCATGTGGTGCACTCTCAGTACACCGCATGTGGTGCACTCTCAGTACAAT
CTGCTCTGATGCCGCATAGTTAAGCCAGTATACACTCCGCTATCGCTACGTGACTGGGTCATGGCTGCGC
CCCGACACCCGCCAACACCCGCTGACGCGCCCTGACGGGCTTGTCTGCTCCCGGCATCCGCTTACAGACA
AGCTGTGACCGTCTCCGGGAGCTGCATGTGTCAGAGGTTTTCACCGTCATCACCGAAACGCGCGAGGCAG
CTGCGGTAAAGCTCATCAGCGTGGTCGTGCAGCGATTCACAGATGTCTGCCTGTTCATCCGCGTCCAGCT
CGTTGAGTTTCTCCAGAAGCGTTAATGTCTGGCTTCTGATAAAGCGGGCCATGTTAAGGGCGGTTTTTTC
CTGTTTGGTCACTGATGCCTCCGTGTAAGGGGGATTTCTGTTCATGGGGGTAATGATACCGATGAAACGA
GAGAGGATGCTCACGATACGGGTTACTGATGATGAACATGCCCGGTTACTGGAACGTTGTGAGGGTAAAC
AACTGGCGGTATGGATGCGGCGGGACCAGAGAAAAATCACTCAGGGTCAATGCCAGCGCTTCGTTAATAC
AGATGTAGGTGTTCCACAGGGTAGCCAGCAGCATCCTGCGATGCAGATCCGGAACATAATGGTGCAGGGC
GCTGACTTCCGCGTTTCCAGACTTTACGAAACACGGAAACCGAAGACCATTCATGTTGTTGCTCAGGTCG
CAGACGTTTTGCAGCAGCAGTCGCTTCACGTTCGCTCGCGTATCGGTGATTCATTCTGCTAACCAGTAAG
GCAACCCCGCCAGCCTAGCCGGGTCCTCAACGACAGGAGCACGATCATGCGCACCCGTGGCCAGGACCCA
ACGCTGCCCGAAATTCCGACACCATCGAATGGTGCAAAACCTTTCGCGGTATGGCATGATAGCGCCCGGA
AGAGAGTCAATTCAGGGTGGTGAATGTGAAACCAGTAACGTTATACGATGTCGCAGAGTATGCCGGTGTC
TCTTATCAGACCGTTTCCCGCGTGGTGAACCAGGCCAGCCACGTTTCTGCGAAAACGCGGGAAAAAGTGG
AAGCGGCGATGGCGGAGCTGAATTACATTCCCAACCGCGTGGCACAACAACTGGCGGGCAAACAGTCGTT
GCTGATTGGCGTTGCCACCTCCAGTCTGGCCCTGCACGCGCCGTCGCAAATTGTCGCGGCGATTAAATCT
CGCGCCGATCAACTGGGTGCCAGCGTGGTGGTGTCGATGGTAGAACGAAGCGGCGTCGAAGCCTGTAAAG
CGGCGGTGCACAATCTTCTCGCGCAACGCGTCAGTGGGCTGATCATTAACTATCCGCTGGATGACCAGGA
TGCCATTGCTGTGGAAGCTGCCTGCACTAATGTTCCGGCGTTATTTCTTGATGTCTCTGACCAGACACCC
ATCAACAGTATTATTTTCTCCCATGAAGACGGTACGCGACTGGGCGTGGAGCATCTGGTCGCATTGGGTC
ACCAGCAAATCGCGCTGTTAGCGGGCCCATTAAGTTCTGTCTCGGCGCGTCTGCGTCTGGCTGGCTGGCA
TAAATATCTCACTCGCAATCAAATTCAGCCGATAGCGGAACGGGAAGGCGACTGGAGTGCCATGTCCGGT
TTTCAACAAACCATGCAAATGCTGAATGAGGGCATCGTTCCCACTGCGATGCTGGTTGCCAACGATCAGA
TGGCGCTGGGCGCAATGCGCGCCATTACCGAGTCCGGGCTGCGCGTTGGTGCGGATATCTCGGTAGTGGG
ATACGACGATACCGAAGACAGCTCATGTTATATCCCGCCGTTAACCACCATCAAACAGGATTTTCGCCTG
CTGGGGCAAACCAGCGTGGACCGCTTGCTGCAACTCTCTCAGGGCCAGGCGGTGAAGGGCAATCAGCTGT
TGCCCGTCTCACTGGTGAAAAGAAAAACCACCCTGGCGCCCAATACGCAAACCGCCTCTCCCCGCGCGTT
GGCCGATTCATTAATGCAGCTGGCACGACAGGTTTCCCGACTGGAAAGCGGGCAGTGAGCGCAACGCAAT
TAATGTAAGTTAGCTCACTCATTAGGCACAATTCTCATGTTTGACAGCTTATCATCGACTGCACGGTGCA
CCAATGCTTCTGGCGTCAGGCAGCCATCGGAAGCTGTGGTATGGCTGTGCAGGTCGTAAATCACTGCATA
ATTCGTGTCGCTCAAGGCGCACTCCCGTTCTGGATAATGTTTTTTGCGCCGACATCATAACGGTTCTGGC
AAATATTCTGAAATGAGCTGTTGACAATTAATCATCGGCTCGTATAATG
