>Addgene plasmid #112087 | pMAL-Abl-PRM 4R | depositor partial sequence | sequence record 210969 | NdeI cloning site through BamHI cloning site with some remaining tev site sequence
CATATGAAAGGAGGCAGCTGGGGGGGTAGCAAGAAAAAGAAAACCGCACCAACCCCGCCTAAACGTAGCG
GCGGCTCAGGTGGTTCTGGGGGTAGCGGAGGAAGTAAGAAAAAGAAAACCGCACCAACCCCGCCTAAACG
TAGCGGCGGCTCAGGTGGTTCTGGGGGTAGCGGAGGAAGTAAGAAAAAGAAAACCGCACCAACCCCGCCT
AAACGTAGCGGCGGCTCAGGTGGTTCTGGGGGTAGCGGAGGAAGTAAGAAAAAGAAAACCGCACCAACCC
CGCCTAAACGTAGCGGCGGCTCAGGATCCGAAAACCTGTATTTTCAG
